>Addgene plasmid #209060 | pENTR223-CMV-Cre-U6-sgX-U6-sgRb1-U6-sgTrp53-U6-sgRbl2 | addgene full sequence | sequence record 412264 | Addgene NGS Result
CAGCTGGCACGACAGGTTTCCCGACTGGAAAGCGGGCAGTGAGCGCAACGCAATTAATACGCGTACCGCT
AGCCAGGAAGAGTTTGTAGAAACGCAAAAAGGCCATCCGTCAGGATGGCCTTCTGCTTAGTTTGATGCCT
GGCAGTTTATGGCGGGCGTCCTGCCCGCCACCCTCCGGGCCGTTGCTTCACAACGTTCAAATCCGCTCCC
GGCGGATTTGTCCTACTCAGGAGAGCGTTCACCGACAAACAACAGATAAAACGAAAGGCCCAGTCTTCCG
ACTGAGCCTTTCGTTTTATTTGATGCCTGGCAGTTCCCTACTCTCGCGTTAACGCTAGCATGGATGTTTT
CCCAGTCACGACGTTGTAAAACGACGGCCAGTCTTAAGCTCGGGCCCCAAATAATGATTTTATTTTGACT
GATAGTGACCTGTTCGTTGCAACAAATTGATGAGCAATGCTTTTTTATAATGCCAACTTTGTACAAAAAA
GCAGGCTACACAAAAAACCAACACACAGATCTAATGAAAATAAAGATCTTTTATTAGCGCTTTAAGCGTA
ATCTGGAACATCGTATGGGTAGTCACCATCTTCGAGCAGTCTCACCATGGCCCCGGTTTCAGAGTCAAGA
TTGCGGATATAGTTCATAACGATGTTCACATTTGTCCAACCTCCAGCTTGCATAATCTCTGGTATGGAGA
CTCCTGCCCGCGCCATGTCTCGTGCGGCCCCCACCCTAGCAGAATGACCTGACCAGGCGAGATACCTCTG
GCCACTGTCATCCTTGGCTCCGTATATGAGTCGGTGGGTTGCCTCAAAGATCCCTTCAAGGGCCCGTGTA
CTCAATTGGCTGGTGGCAGAGGGCGCGGCGACTCCGTTTTTTCTCACTCGACAGAACAAGTAATTATTAG
GGTCGTCAGCCACGCCGGACACTGAGATCCATCTTTCCACCAGCTTCGTTACGCCCAGGGACAAGGCCTT
TTCAACGCCAGCGGTGCTGACCAATGTCTTTGTGCGTCCAATATGAATAAGCATCCGGCCGCCGTCCGTT
CGACTGATGTCTTTCACTCTGATCCGGGCGATCTCAGCTATGCGCAGAAGTGTGTTATATGCAATTCCCA
GAAATGCGAGGTTCCTGATGTCCTGGCACCGATCGCTGTTCTCCATCAGGGATCTGACCTGGTCGAAATC
AGTCCGCTCAAAAGCGAGAGCCTGCTTAGCCCTCTCACCCGCATCTACGTTTTCCTTTCTAATTCTCCTC
ATAACAAGGGAGACTGCGTTTGAATCGCTAGGCCGGGGGAGCCCGCTGCGTCGATGCAGCATATTCAGTT
GGCCCAAGTGCTGCTGGATAGTCTTGACAGCCAGCCCTCTTGCCTGGAGATACAGCAGGTAATCGCGCAC
GTCCTCCGGCTCGGCGGGGAACCATTTGCGATTGTTCAGCTTACACCAGGCTGCCCAGGATCGGCACACG
CTAAGCAGCATTTTCCAGGTGTGTTCAGAAAACGCCTGTCTATCCCTAAACATATCCATGAGATTTTTCC
TGACCTCATCGCTAGTGGCATCTACTGGCAGCGCAGGGAGGTTCTGGTGAACAGTCAGGAGATTGGACAC
CTTCCTCTTCTTCTTGGGCATTGACGGTTCATAAACCAGCTCTGCTTATATAGACCTCCCACCGTACACG
CCTACCGCCCATTTGCGTCAATGGGGCGGAGTTGTTACGACATTTTGGAAAGTCCCGTTGATTTTGGTGC
CAAAACAAACTCCCATTGACGTCAATGGGGTGGAGACTTGGAAATCCCCGTGAGTCAAACCGCTATCCAC
GCCCATTGATGTACTGCCAAAACCGCATCACCATGGTAATAGCGATGACTAATACGTAGATGTACTGCCA
AGTAGGAAAGTCCCATAAGGTCATGTACTGGGCATAATGCCAGGCGGGCCATTTACCGTCATTGACGTCA
ATAGGGGGCGTACTTGGCATATGATACACTTGATGTACTGCCAAGTGGGCAGTTTACCGTAAATACTCCA
CCCATTGACGTCAATGGAAAGTCCCTATTGGCGTTACTATGGGAACATACGTCATTATTGACGTCAATGG
GCGGGGGTCGTTGGGCGGTCAGCCAGGCGGGCCATTTACCGTAAGTTATGTAACGCGGAACTCCATATAT
GGGCTATGAACTAATGACCCCGTAATTGATTACTACAACTTTGTATACAAAAGTTGTGGTTATTTTGGAT
CCACCGGTATCGATGAATTCAAGCTTGGTACCGTCGACGATCCAGTTTGGTTCGTTAAGGTACCGAGGGC
CTATTTCCCATGATTCCTTCATATTTGCATATACGATACAAGGCTGTTAGAGAGATAATTAGAATTAATT
TGACTGTAAACACAAAGATATTAGTACAAAATACGTGACGTAGAAAGTAATAATTTCTTGGGTAGTTTGC
AGTTTTAAAATTATGTTTTAAAATGGACTATCATATGCTTACCGTAACTTGAAAGTATTTCGATTTCTTG
GCTTTATATATCTTGTGGAAAGGACGAAACACCGGAGACGGTTGTAAATGAGCACACAAAATACACATGC
TAAAATATTATATTCTATGACCTTTATAAAATCAACCAAAATCTTCTTTTTAATAACTTTAGTATCAATA
ATTAGAATTTTTATGTTCCTTTTTGCAAACTTTTAATAAAAATGAGCAAAATAAAAAAACGCTAGTTTTA
GTAACTCGCGTTGTTTTCTTCACCTTTAATAATAGCTACTCCACCACTTGTTCCTAAGCGGTCAGCTCCT
GCTTCAATCATTTTTTGAGCATCTTCAAATGTTCTAACTCCACCAGCTGCTTTAACTAAAGCATTGTCTT
TAACAACTGACTTCATTAGTTTAACATCTTCAAATGTTGCACCTGATTTTGAAAATCCTGTTGATGTTTT
AACAAATTCTAATCCAGCTTCAACAGCTATTTCACAAGCTTTCATGATTTCTTCTTTTGTTAATAAACAA
TTTTCCATAATACATTTAACAACATGTGATCCAGCTGCTTTTTTTACAGCTTTCATGTCTTCTAAAACTA
ATTCATAATTTTTGTCTTTTAATGCACCAATATTTAATACCATATCAATTTCTGTTGCACCATCTTTAAT
TGCTTCAGAAACTTCGAATGCTTTTGTAGCTGTTGTGCATGCACCTAGAGGAAAACCTACAACATTTGTT
ATTCCTACATTTGTGCCTTTTAATAATTCTTTACAATAGCTTGTTCAATATGAATTAACACAAACTGTTG
CAAAATCAAATTCAATTGCTTCATCACATAATTGTTTAATTTCAGCTTTCGTAGCATCTTGTTTTAATAA
TGTGTGATCTATATATTTGTTTAGTTTCATTTTTTCTCCTATATATTCATTTTTAATTTTAATTCTTTAA
TAATTTCGTCTACTTTAACTTTAGCGTTTTGAACAGATTCACCAACACCTATAAAATAAATTTTTAGTTT
AGGTTCAGTTCCACTTGGGCGAACAGCAAATCATGACTTATCTTCTAAATAAAATTTTAGTAAGTCTTGT
CCTGGCATATTATACATTCCATCGATGTAGTCTTCAACATTAACAACTTTAAGTCCAGCAATTTGAGTTA
AGGGTGTTGCTCTCAATGATTTCATTAATGGTTCAATTTTTAATTTCTTTTCTTCTGGTTTAAAATTCAA
GTTTAAAGTGAAAGTGTAATATGCACCCATTTCTTTAAATAAATCTTCTAAATAGTCTACTAATGTTTTA
TTTTGTTTTTTATAAAATCAAGCAGCCTCTGCTATTAATATAGAAGCTTGTATTCCATCTTTATCTCTAG
CTGAGTCATCAATTACATATCCATAACTTTCTTCATAAGCAAAAACAAAATTTAATCCGTTATCTTCTTC
TTTAGCAATTTCTCTACCCATTCATTTAAATCCAGTTAAAGTTTTTACAATATTAACTCCATATTTTTCA
TGAGCGATTCTATCACCCAAATCACTTGTTACAAAACTTGAATATAGAGCCGGATTTTTTGGAATGCTAT
TTAAGCGTTTTAGATTTGATAATTTTCAATCAATTAAAATTGGTCCTGTTTGATTTCCATCTAATCTTAC
AAAATGACCATCATGTTTTATTGCCATTCCAAATCTGTCAGCATCTGGGTCATTCATAATAATAATATCT
GCATCATGTTTAATACCATATTCAAGCGGTATTTTTCATGCAGGATCAAATTCTGGATTTGGATTTACAA
CATTTTTAAATGTTTCATCTTCAAATGCATGCTCTTCAACCTCAATAACGTTATATCCTGATTCACGTAA
TATTTTTGGGGTAAATTTAGTTCCTGTTCCATTAACTGCGCTAAAAATAATTTTTAAATCTTTTTTAGCT
TCTTGCTCTTTTTTGTACGTCTCTGTTTTAGAGCTAGAAATAGCAAGTTAAAATAAGGCTAGTCCGTTAT
CAACTTGAAAAAGTGGCACCGAGTCGGTGCTTTTTTGAATTCGCTAGCTGAGGGCCTATTTCCCATGATT
CCTTCATATTTGCATATACGATACAAGGCTGTTAGAGAGATAATTAGAATTAATTTGACTGTAAACACAA
AGATATTAGTACAAAATACGTGACGTAGAAAGTAATAATTTCTTGGGTAGTTTGCAGTTTTAAAATTATG
TTTTAAAATGGACTATCATATGCTTACCGTAACTTGAAAGTATTTCGATTTCTTGGCTTTATATATCTTG
TGGAAAGGACGAAACACCGCAACTAGAAAATGATACGGTTTTAGAGCTAGAAATAGCAAGTTAAAATAAG
GCTAGTCCGTTATCAACTTGAAAAAGTGGCACCGAGTCGGTGCTTTTTTGAATTCGAGCTCCCGCGGTCT
AGACCCGGGACTAGTAGATCTCTCGAGACACCCAACTTTTCTATACAAAGTTGTTTCCCATGATTCCTTC
ATATTTGCATATACGATACAAGGCTGTTAGAGAGATAATTAGAATTAATTTGACTGTAAACACAAAGATA
TTAGTACAAAATACGTGACGTAGAAAGTAATAATTTCTTGGGTAGTTTGCAGTTTTAAAATTATGTTTTA
AAATGGACTATCATATGCTTACCGTAACTTGAAAGTATTTCGATTTCTTGGCTTTATATATCTTGTGGAA
AGGACGAAACACCGGTGTAATAGCTCCTGCATGGGTTTTAGAGCTAGAAATAGCAAGTTAAAATAAGGCT
AGTCCGTTATCAACTTGAAAAAGTGGCACCGAGTCGGTGCTTTTTTGAATTCTAGATCTTGAGACAAATG
GCAGTATTCATCCACAACAACTTTGTATAATAAAGTTGTTTCCCATGATTCCTTCATATTTGCATATACG
ATACAAGGCTGTTAGAGAGATAATTAGAATTAATTTGACTGTAAACACAAAGATATTAGTACAAAATACG
TGACGTAGAAAGTAATAATTTCTTGGGTAGTTTGCAGTTTTAAAATTATGTTTTAAAATGGACTATCATA
TGCTTACCGTAACTTGAAAGTATTTCGATTTCTTGGCTTTATATATCTTGTGGAAAGGACGAAACACCGA
GGAGGATGGCGACGCCGGTTTTAGAGCTAGAAATAGCAAGTTAAAATAAGGCTAGTCCGTTATCAACTTG
AAAAAGTGGCACCGAGTCGGTGCTTTTTTGAATTCTAGATCTTGAGACAAATGGCAGTATTCATCCACAC
CCAGCTTTCTTGTACAAAGTTGGCATTATAAGAAAGCATTGCTTATCAATTTGTTGCAACGAACAGGTCA
CTATCAGTCAAAATAAAATCATTATTTGCCATCCAGCTGATATCCCCTATAGTGAGTCGTATTACATGGT
CATAGCTGTTTCCTGGCAGCTCTGGCCCGTGTCTCAAAATCTCTGATGTTACATTGCACAAGATAAAAAT
ATATCATCATGCCTCCTCTAGACCAGCCAGGACAGAAATGCCTCGACTTCGCTGCTACCCAAGGTTGCCG
GGTGACGCACACCGTGGAAACGGATGAAGGCACGAACCCAGTGGACATAAGCCTGTTCGGTTCGTAAGCT
GTAATGCAAGTAGCGTATGCGCTCACGCAACTGGTCCAGAACCTTGACCGAACGCAGCGGTGGTAACGGC
GCAGTGGCGGTTTTCATGGCTTGTTATGACTGTTTTTTTGGGGTACAGTCTATGCCTCGGGCATCCAAGC
AGCAAGCGCGTTACGCCGTGGGTCGATGTTTGATGTTATGGAGCAGCAACGATGTTACGCAGCAGGGCAG
TCGCCCTAAAACAAAGTTAAACATTATGAGGGAAGCGGTGATCGCCGAAGTATCGACTCAACTATCAGAG
GTAGTTGGCGTCATCGAGCGCCATCTCGAACCGACGTTGCTGGCCGTACATTTGTACGGCTCCGCAGTGG
ATGGCGGCCTGAAGCCACACAGTGATATTGATTTGCTGGTTACGGTGACCGTAAGGCTTGATGAAACAAC
GCGGCGAGCTTTGATCAACGACCTTTTGGAAACTTCGGCTTCCCCTGGAGAGAGCGAGATTCTCCGCGCT
GTAGAAGTCACCATTGTTGTGCACGACGACATCATTCCGTGGCGTTATCCAGCTAAGCGCGAACTGCAAT
TTGGAGAATGGCAGCGCAATGACATTCTTGCAGGTATCTTCGAGCCAGCCACGATCGACATTGATCTGGC
TATCTTGCTGACAAAAGCAAGAGAACATAGCGTTGCCTTGGTAGGTCCAGCGGCGGAGGAACTCTTTGAT
CCGGTTCCTGAACAGGATCTATTTGAGGCGCTAAATGAAACCTTAACGCTATGGAACTCGCCGCCCGACT
GGGCTGGCGATGAGCGAAATGTAGTGCTTACGTTGTCCCGCATTTGGTACAGCGCAGTAACCGGCAAAAT
CGCGCCGAAGGATGTCGCTGCCGACTGGGCAATGGAGCGCCTGCCGGCCCAGTATCAGCCCGTCATACTT
GAAGCTAGACAGGCTTATCTTGGACAAGAAGAAGATCGCTTGGCCTCGCGCGCAGATCAGTTGGAAGAAT
TTGTCCACTACGTGAAAGGCGAGATCACCAAGGTAGTCGGCAAATAACCCTCGAGCCACCCATGACCAAA
ATCCCTTAACGTGAGTTACGCGTCGTTCCACTGAGCGTCAGACCCCGTAGAAAAGATCAAAGGATCTTCT
TGAGATCCTTTTTTTCTGCGCGTAATCTGCTGCTTGCAAACAAAAAAACCACCGCTACCAGCGGTGGTTT
GTTTGCCGGATCAAGAGCTACCAACTCTTTTTCCGAAGGTAACTGGCTTCAGCAGAGCGCAGATACCAAA
TACTGTTCTTCTAGTGTAGCCGTAGTTAGGCCACCACTTCAAGAACTCTGTAGCACCGCCTACATACCTC
GCTCTGCTAATCCTGTTACCAGTGGCTGCTGCCAGTGGCGATAAGTCGTGTCTTACCGGGTTGGACTCAA
GACGATAGTTACCGGATAAGGCGCAGCGGTCGGGCTGAACGGGGGGTTCGTGCACACAGCCCAGCTTGGA
GCGAACGACCTACACCGAACTGAGATACCTACAGCGTGAGCTATGAGAAAGCGCCACGCTTCCCGAAGGG
AGAAAGGCGGACAGGTATCCGGTAAGCGGCAGGGTCGGAACAGGAGAGCGCACGAGGGAGCTTCCAGGGG
GAAACGCCTGGTATCTTTATAGTCCTGTCGGGTTTCGCCACCTCTGACTTGAGCGTCGATTTTTGTGATG
CTCGTCAGGGGGGCGGAGCCTATGGAAAAACGCCAGCAACGCGGCCTTTTTACGGTTCCTGGCCTTTTGC
TGGCCTTTTGCTCACATGTTCTTTCCTGCGTTATCCCCTGATTCTGTGGATAACCGTATTACCGCCTTTG
AGTGAGCTGATACCGCTCGCCGCAGCCGAACGACCGAGCGCAGCGAGTCAGTGAGCGAGGAAGCGGAAGA
GCGCCCAATACGCAAACCGCCTCTCCCCGCGCGTTGGCCGATTCATTAATG
Features (pLannotate 1.2.2; 28 found; start..end, strand, type, name):
     97..124     -  terminator     rrnB T2 terminator: transcription terminator T2 from the E. coli rrnB gene
    256..299     +  terminator     rrnB T1 terminator: Escherichia coli rrnB; transcription terminator T1 from the E. coli rrnB gene
    346..382     -  CDS            lacZα (fragment): LacZα fragment of β-galactosidase; lacZ fragment
    398..497     +  protein_bind   attL1: mutant version of attL; recombination site for the Gateway® LR reaction LR Clonase™
    498..545     -  polyA_signal   poly(A) signal: synthetic polyadenylation signal
    553..581     -  CDS            3xHA (fragment): three tandem HA epitope tags
    582..1607    -  CDS            cre: RECR_BPP1 - Experimental evidence at protein level: Swiss-Prot protein existence level 1. Catalyzes site-specific recombination between two 34-base- pair LOXP sites. Its role is to maintain the phage genome as a monomeric unit-copy plasmid in the lysogenic state. From Escherichia phage P1 (Bacteriophage P1).
   1648..1851    -  promoter       CMV promoter: human cytomegalovirus (CMV) immediate early promoter
   1852..2155    -  enhancer       CMV enhancer: human cytomegalovirus immediate early enhancer
   2206..2226    +  protein_bind   attB5: mutant version of attB; core recombination site for the Gateway® BP reaction BP Clonase™
   2305..2545    +  promoter       U6 promoter: RNA polymerase III promoter for human U6 snRNA
   2731..3390    -  CDS            deoC1: DEOC1_STAAN - Also known as dra. Experimental evidence at protein level: Swiss-Prot protein existence level 1. Catalyzes a reversible aldol reaction between acetaldehyde and D-glyceraldehyde 3-phosphate to generate 2-deoxy-D-ribose 5- phosphate. From Staphylococcus aureus (strain N315).
   4435..4510    +  misc_RNA       gRNA scaffold: guide RNA scaffold for the Streptococcus pyogenes CRISPR/Cas9 system
   4530..4770    +  promoter       U6 promoter: RNA polymerase III promoter for human U6 snRNA
   4798..4873    +  misc_RNA       gRNA scaffold: guide RNA scaffold for the Streptococcus pyogenes CRISPR/Cas9 system
   4933..4953    -  protein_bind   attB4: mutant version of attB; core recombination site for the Gateway® BP reaction BP Clonase™
   4954..5185    +  promoter       U6 promoter: RNA polymerase III promoter for human U6 snRNA
   5215..5290    +  misc_RNA       gRNA scaffold: guide RNA scaffold for the Streptococcus pyogenes CRISPR/Cas9 system
   5338..5358    +  protein_bind   attB3: mutant version of attB; core recombination site for the Gateway® BP reaction BP Clonase™
   5359..5590    +  promoter       U6 promoter: RNA polymerase III promoter for human U6 snRNA
   5618..5693    +  misc_RNA       gRNA scaffold: guide RNA scaffold for the Streptococcus pyogenes CRISPR/Cas9 system
   5739..5838    -  protein_bind   attL2: mutant version of attL; recombination site for the Gateway® LR reaction LR Clonase™
   5856..5874    -  promoter       T7 promoter: promoter for bacteriophage T7 RNA polymerase
   6064..6087    +  promoter       Pc promoter (fragment): intI1 (promoter lies within the coding sequence); class 1 integron promoter
   6263..6319    +  CDS            GmR (fragment): gentamycin acetyltransferase; aacC1; confers resistance to gentamycin
   6326..7117    +  CDS            SmR: aminoglycoside adenylyltransferase (Murphy, 1985); aadA; confers resistance to spectinomycin and streptomycin
   7210..7798    +  rep_origin     ori: high-copy-number ColE1/pMB1/pBR322/pUC origin of replication
   7981..42      +  CDS            lacI (fragment) (across the origin): lac repressor; lacI; The lac repressor binds to the lac operator to inhibit transcription in E. coli. This inhibition can be relieved by adding lactose or isopropyl-β-D-thiogalactopyranoside (IPTG).
