[The description below was written by a language model from this plasmid's Addgene catalogue record and pLannotate feature annotations shown in this document.]
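Description:
pENTR223-CMV-Cre-U6-sgX-U6-sgRb1-U6-sgTrp53-U6-sgRbl2 is a Gateway entry clone built on the Invitrogen pDONR223 backbone, intended as an intermediate for LR recombination into a destination vector. It is maintained in E. coli through a high-copy ColE1/pUC-type origin and selected with spectinomycin via the aadA (SmR) gene. rrnB T1/T2 terminators sit upstream of the Gateway cassette to insulate it from read-through transcription. The catalogue lists the plasmid at about 8 kb, in line with the 8,031 nt sequenced record.

Everything between attL1 and attL2 is the transferable payload. On the reverse strand, the CMV enhancer and promoter drive Cre recombinase, followed by a sequence annotated as a partial HA epitope tag and a synthetic poly(A) signal. On the forward strand are four tandem human U6 promoter and S. pyogenes gRNA scaffold units. Residual attB5, attB4 and attB3 sites between modules suggest the array was assembled by multisite Gateway recombination. The first unit is the open "sgX" position. Its U6 promoter and scaffold are separated by a roughly 1.9 kb stuffer, part of which pLannotate matches to a bacterial deoC1 gene. According to the record, this position is opened with Esp3I to insert a guide of the user's choice. The other three units carry guides against mouse Rb1, Trp53 and Rbl2.

No Cas9 gene is annotated, so the nuclease must be supplied separately; the record does not say how. The design lets users add a fourth candidate gene knockout to combined loss of Rb1, Trp53 and Rbl2 with Cre co-expression. The associated publication concerns small cell lung cancer.
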