Addgene plasmid #209060: pENTR223-CMV-Cre-U6-sgX-U6-sgRb1-U6-sgTrp53-U6-sgRbl2
Purpose: Entry cloning vector to insert an sgRNA of interest (using Esp3i digestion) into a vector that already contains sgRNAs against mouse Rb1, Trp53, and Rbl2 and CMV Cre recombinase.
Depositing lab: Matthew Oser. Publication: KDM6A epigenetically regulates subtype plasticity in small cell lung cancer. Duplaquet L, Li Y, Booker MA, Xie Y, Olsen SN, Patel RA, Hong D, Hatton C, Denize T, Walton E, Laimon YN, Li R, Jiang Y, Bronson RT, Southard J, Li S, Signoretti S, Qiu X, Cejas P, Armstrong SA, Long HW, Tolstorukov MY, Haffner MC, Oser MG. Nat Cell Biol. 2023 Sep;25(9):1346-1358. doi: 10.1038/s41556-023-01210-z. Epub 2023 Aug 17. PubMed 37591951.
Backbone
  Vector backbone: pDONR223
  Backbone manufacturer: Invitrogen
  Backbone size w/o insert (bp): 5005
  Total vector size (bp): 7979
  Vector type: Gateway vector to be used for LR reaction
Growth in bacteria
  Bacterial resistance: Spectinomycin, 50 μg/mL
  Growth temperature: 30°C
  Growth strain: NEB Stable
  Copy number: Unknown
Gene/Insert
  Gene/Insert name: sgRNAs targeting Rb1, Trp53, Rbl2 and Cre recombinase
  Species: M. musculus (mouse)
  Promoter: U6
  Cloning method: Restriction Enzyme; 5′ cloning site Esp3i (not destroyed); 3′ cloning site Esp3i (not destroyed)
  Sequencing primers: 5′ M13F; 3′ M13R
Terms and licenses: Academic/Nonprofit Terms; Industry Terms: Not Available to Industry
How to cite: pENTR223-CMV-Cre-U6-sgX-U6-sgRb1-U6-sgTrp53-U6-sgRbl2 was a gift from Matthew Oser (Addgene plasmid # 209060 ; http://n2t.net/addgene:209060 ; RRID:Addgene_209060)
